Addgene plasmid #228884: JL054: pPB_NFκB::GFP-GEMINI(A)-P1N4_TRE::HaloTag-GEMINI(A)_UbC::rtTA3-IRES-PuroR
Purpose: PiggyBac plasmid expressing the destabilized GFP-GEMINI(A) under the control of a synthetic NFκB-responsive promotor, and rtTA3 and PuroR under the control of a UbC promoter.
Depositing lab: Dingchang Lin. Depositing organization: Johns Hopkins University and School of Medicine. Publication: Genetically encoded assembly recorder temporally resolves cellular histories in cellulo and in vivo. Yan Y, Lu J, Li Z, Zhao Z, Shay TF, Wang S, Lei Y, Wang Y, Chen W, Parker P, Yang H, Qi A, Sun Y, Bergles DE, Baker D, Lin D. bioRxiv [Preprint]. 2025 Jul 18:2025.07.16.664392. doi: 10.1101/2025.07.16.664392. PubMed 40791436.
Backbone
  Vector backbone: pPiggyBac
  Total vector size (bp): 12219
  Vector type: Mammalian Expression
  Selectable markers: Puromycin
Growth in bacteria
  Bacterial resistance: Ampicillin, 100 μg/mL
  Growth temperature: 30°C
  Growth strain: NEB Stable
  Copy number: High Copy
Gene/Insert
  Gene/Insert name: GFP-fused GEMINI(A), HaloTag-fuse GEMINI(A) (alt name: GFP-GEMINI(A); HT-GEMINI(A))
  Species: Synthetic
  Insert size (bp): 3900
  Promoter: pNFκB; TRE
  Cloning method: Gibson Cloning
  Sequencing primers: 5′ cttcctaccctcgtaaagg
Terms and licenses: Academic/Nonprofit Terms; Industry Terms: Not Available to Industry
Depositor comments: Please visit https://doi.org/10.1101/2025.07.16.664392 for bioRxiv preprint.
How to cite: JL054: pPB_NFκB::GFP-GEMINI(A)-P1N4_TRE::HaloTag-GEMINI(A)_UbC::rtTA3-IRES-PuroR was a gift from Dingchang Lin (Addgene plasmid # 228884 ; http://n2t.net/addgene:228884 ; RRID:Addgene_228884)
