[The description below was written by a language model from this plasmid's Addgene catalogue record and pLannotate feature annotations shown in this document.]
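Description:
JL054 (pPB_NFκB::GFP-GEMINI(A)-P1N4_TRE::HaloTag-GEMINI(A)_UbC::rtTA3-IRES-PuroR) is a 12.2 kb PiggyBac transposon plasmid for mammalian expression, designed for stable genomic integration of a three-cassette payload when a PiggyBac transposase is supplied. In bacteria it is maintained through a high-copy ColE1/pUC-type origin with ampicillin resistance, and the backbone also carries an f1 origin and lac/lacZα remnants. The automated annotation does not label the transposon terminal repeats. It also does not label the NFκB-responsive promoter, which is known only from the catalogue fields and presumably lies upstream of the GFP reading frame, near an annotated RNA polymerase II pause-site fragment.

The first cassette places a GFP fused to the synthetic GEMINI(A) module under the synthetic NFκB-responsive promoter. A C-terminal ornithine decarboxylase-type degron fragment, of the kind used in destabilized EGFP, follows the fusion and fits the record's "destabilized" description; it probably corresponds to the "P1N4" element in the name, although the record does not define that term. The second cassette uses a TRE3G promoter to drive HaloTag-GEMINI(A) carrying V5 and His tags, and ends in a bGH polyadenylation signal. The GEMINI(A) segments are annotated by homology as a Helicobacter MogA-like protein, which may reflect the scaffold of the designed protein. The third cassette uses the human UbC promoter to express rtTA3, followed by an EMCV IRES and puromycin N-acetyltransferase. Integrated cells can therefore be selected with puromycin and constitutively produce the transactivator that makes the HaloTag fusion doxycycline-inducible.

According to the associated publication title, GEMINI is a genetically encoded assembly recorder of cellular histories. In this construct the GFP-tagged component would report NFκB activity, while the HaloTag-labelled component is induced by doxycycline.
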