Features (pLannotate 1.2.2; 30 found; start..end, strand, type, name):
      1..105     -  promoter       AmpR promoter: bla
    158..586     -  rep_origin     f1 ori (sequence partly withheld): f1 bacteriophage origin of replication; arrow indicates direction of (+) strand synthesis
    591..746     -  CDS            lacZα (fragment): LacZα fragment of β-galactosidase; lacZ fragment
    748..867     +  CDS            B (fragment): PORTL_LAMBD - Experimental evidence at protein level: Swiss-Prot protein existence level 1. Forms the portal vertex of the capsid (PubMed:6228056, PubMed:6232391). This portal plays critical roles in head assembly, genome packaging, neck/tail attachment, and genome ejection (Probable). The portal protein multimerizes as a single ring-shaped homododecamer arranged around a central channel (PubMed:6232391). Binds to the terminase subunits to form the packaging machine (PubMed:7799432). From Escherichia phage lambda (Bacteriophage lambda).
   1419..1439    +  misc_feature   pause site (fragment): RNA polymerase II transcriptional pause signal from the human α2 globin gene
   1654..2367    +  CDS            mgfp5: GFP with folding enhancement mutations; mgfp5; suitable for expression in plants due to removal of a cryptic intron
   2434..2943    +  CDS            mog: MOG_HELPJ - Also known as mogA. Experimental evidence at protein level: Swiss-Prot protein existence level 1. Catalyzes the adenylation of molybdopterin as part of the biosynthesis of the molybdenum-cofactor. From Helicobacter pylori (strain J99 / ATCC 700824) (Campylobacter pylori J99).
   2950..3076    +  CDS            d1EGFP (fragment): EGFP destabilized by fusion to a mutated version of residues 422-461 of mouse ornithine decarboxylase, giving an in vivo half-life of ~1 hour mammalian codon-optimized
   3169..3290    -  polyA_signal   SV40 poly(A) signal: SV40 polyadenylation signal
   3304..3680    +  promoter       TRE3G promoter: 3rd-generation Tet-responsive promoter that can be activated by binding of Tet-On® 3G
   3701..4582    +  CDS            HaloTag®: modified bacterial dehalogenase that forms covalent bonds with chloroalkane derivatives
   4661..5170    +  CDS            mog: MOG_HELPJ - Also known as mogA. Experimental evidence at protein level: Swiss-Prot protein existence level 1. Catalyzes the adenylation of molybdopterin as part of the biosynthesis of the molybdenum-cofactor. From Helicobacter pylori (strain J99 / ATCC 700824) (Campylobacter pylori J99).
   5186..5227    +  CDS            V5 tag: epitope tag from simian virus 5
   5243..5261    +  CDS            9xHis (fragment): 9xHis affinity tag
   5271..5296    +  promoter       hPGK promoter (fragment): human phosphoglycerate kinase 1 promoter
   5324..5531    +  polyA_signal   bGH poly(A) signal: bovine growth hormone polyadenylation signal
   5614..6825    +  promoter       UbC promoter: human ubiquitin C promoter
   6844..7551    +  CDS            rtTA3: reverse tetracycline transactivator 3 activates expression from Tet-responsive promoters in the presence of doxycycline
   7574..8146    +  misc_feature   IRES: internal ribosome entry site (IRES) of the encephalomyocarditis virus (EMCV)
   8155..8751    +  CDS            PuroR: puromycin N-acetyltransferase; pac from Streptomyces alboniger; confers resistance to puromycin
   8758..8785    +  misc_feature   WPRE (fragment): woodchuck hepatitis virus posttranscriptional regulatory element
   8790..8911    +  polyA_signal   SV40 poly(A) signal: SV40 polyadenylation signal
   8929..9020    +  ncRNA          G-CSF SLDE: Accession: RF00183 - G-CSF factor stem-loop destabilising element (SLDE)
   9717..10184   +  CDS            B (fragment): PORTL_LAMBD - Experimental evidence at protein level: Swiss-Prot protein existence level 1. Forms the portal vertex of the capsid (PubMed:6228056, PubMed:6232391). This portal plays critical roles in head assembly, genome packaging, neck/tail attachment, and genome ejection (Probable). The portal protein multimerizes as a single ring-shaped homododecamer arranged around a central channel (PubMed:6232391). Binds to the terminase subunits to form the packaging machine (PubMed:7799432). From Escherichia phage lambda (Bacteriophage lambda).
  10220..10242   -  protein_bind   lac operator (fragment): The lac repressor binds to the lac operator to inhibit transcription in E. coli. This inhibition can be relieved by adding lactose or isopropyl-β-D-thiogalactopyranoside (IPTG). lac repressor encoded by lacI
  10246..10276   -  promoter       lac promoter: promoter for the E. coli lac operon
  10291..10312   -  protein_bind   CAP binding site: CAP binding activates transcription in the presence of cAMP. E. coli catabolite activator protein
  10325..10417   -  CDS            lacI (fragment): lac repressor; lacI; The lac repressor binds to the lac operator to inhibit transcription in E. coli. This inhibition can be relieved by adding lactose or isopropyl-β-D-thiogalactopyranoside (IPTG).
  10600..11188   -  rep_origin     ori: high-copy-number ColE1/pMB1/pBR322/pUC origin of replication
  11359..12219   -  CDS            AmpR: β-lactamase; bla; confers resistance to ampicillin, carbenicillin, and related antibiotics
>Addgene plasmid #228884 | JL054: pPB_NFκB::GFP-GEMINI(A)-P1N4_TRE::HaloTag-GEMINI(A)_UbC::rtTA3-IRES-PuroR | addgene full sequence | sequence record 454316 | Addgene NGS Result
ACTCTTCCTTTTTCAATATTATTGAAGCATTTATCAGGGTTATTGTCTCATGAGCGGATACATATTTGAA
TGTATTTAGAAAAATAAACAAATAGGGGTTCCGCGCACATTTCCCCGAAAAGTGCCACCTAAATTGTAAG
CGTTAATATTTTGTTAAAATTCGCGTTAAATTTTTGTTAAATCAGCTCATTTTTTAACCAATAGGCCGAA
ATCGGCAAAATCCCTTATAAATCAAAAGAATAGACCGAGATAGGGT
[37 nt withheld, positions 257-293]
AAAGAACGTGGACTCCAACGTCAAAGG
[49 nt withheld, positions 321-369]
T
[91 nt withheld, positions 371-461]
G
[124 nt withheld, positions 463-586]
CCCATTCGCCATTCAGGCTGCGCAACTGTTGGGAAGGGCGATCGGTGCGGGCCTCTTCGCTATTACGCCA
GCTGGCGAAAGGGGGATGTGCTGCAAGGCGATTAAGTTGGGTAACGCCAGGGTTTTCCCAGTCACGACGT
TGTAAAACGACGGCCAGTGAGCGCGCCTCGTTCATTCACGTTTTTGAACCCGTGGAGGACGGGCAGACTC
GCGGTGCAAATGTGTTTTACAGCGTGATGGAGCAGATGAAGATGCTCGACACGCTGCAGAACACGCAGCT
AGATTAACCCTAGAAAGATAATCATATTGTGACGTACGTTAAAGATAATCATGTGTAAAATTGACGCATG
TGTTTTATCGGTCTGTATATCGAGGTTTATTTATTAATTTGAATAGATATTAAGTTTTATTATATTTACA
CTTACATACTAATAATAAATTCAACAAACAATTTATTTATGTTTATTTATTTATTAAAAAAAACAAAAAC
TCAAAATTTCTTCTATAAAGTAACAAAACTTTTATGAGGGACAGCCCCCCCCCAAAGCCCCCAGGGATGT
AATTACGTCCCTCCCCCGCTAGGGGGCAGCAGCGAGCCGCCCGGGGCTCCGCTCCGGTCCGGCGCTCCCC
CCGCATCCCCGAGCCGGCAGCGTGCGGGGACAGCCCGGGCACGGGGAAGGTGGCACGGGATCGCTTTCCT
CTGAACGCTTCTCGCTGCTCTTTGAGCCTGCAGACACCTGGGGGGATACGGGGAAAAGGCCTCCACGGCC
ACTAGTCTTTCGTCTTCAAGAATTCTGGCTCCGAATTCGCCCTTCAGGTCCGAGGTTCTAGACAGGTGCC
AGAACATTTCTCTATCGATAGGTACCGGGGACTTTCCGGGAATTTCCGGGGACTTTCCGGGAATTTCCGG
GAATTTCCGGGGACTTTCCGGGAATTTCCGGGGACTTTCCGGGAATTTCCAGATCTGGCCTCGGCGGCCA
AGCTTGCTAGCGGGGGGCTATAAAAGGGGGTGGGGGCGTTCGTCCTCACTCTAGTTCTGCGATCTAAGTA
AGCTTGGCATTACCGGTATGAGTAAAGGAGAAGAACTTTTCACTGGAGTTGTCCCAATTCTTGTTGAATT
AGATGGTGATGTTAATGGGTACAAATTTTCTGTCAGTGGAGAGGGTGAAGGTGATGCAACATACGGAAAA
CTTACCCTTAAATTTATTTGCACTACTGGAAAACTACCTGTTCCATGGCCAACACTTGTCACTACTCTCA
CTTATGGTGTTCAATGCTTTTCAAGATATCCAGATCATATGAAGCGGCACGACTTCTTCAAGAGCGCCAT
GCCTGAGGGATACGTGCAGGAGAGGACCATCTTCTTCAAGGACGACGGGAACTACAAGACACGTGCTGAA
GTCAAGTTTGAGGGAGACACCCTCGTCAACAGGATCGAGCTTAAGGGAATCGATTTCAAGGAGGACGGAA
ACATCCTCGGCCACAAGTTGGAATACAACTACAACTCCCACAACGTATACATCATGGCCGACAAGCAAAA
GAACGGCATCAAAGCCAACTTCAAGACCCGCCACAACATCGAAGACGGCGGCGTGCAACTCGCTGATCAT
TATCAACAAAATACTCCAATTGGCGATGACCCTGTCCTTTTACCAGACAACCATTACCTGTCCACACAAT
CTGCCCTTTCGAAAGATCCCAACGAAAAGAGAGACCACATGGTCATTCTTGAGTTTGTAACGGCTGCTGG
GATTACACATGGCATGGATGAACTATACAAAGGTGGATCTGGGGGTAGCGGAGGATCAGGGGGTTCCGGA
GGTTCTGGCGGAAGTAGCAAAGCGAAAATTGGCATTGTGACCGTGAGCGATCGCGCGAGCGCGGGCATTA
CCGCAGATATTAGCGGCAAAGCCATTATTCTGGCGCTGAATCTGTATCTGACCAGCGAATGGGAACCGAT
TTATCAGGTGATTCCGGATGAACAGAAAGTTATTGAACGCACCCTGATTAAAATGGCGGATATTCAGGAT
TGTTGCCTGATTGTTACCACCGGCGGCACCGGTCCGGCGAAACGTGATGTGACTCCTGAAGCAACTGAAG
CGGTGTGCGATCGTATGATGCCGGGCTTTGGCGAACTGATGCGCGCGGAAAGCCTGAAAGAAGTGCCGAC
CGCGATTCTGTCTCGCCAGACTGCGGGTCTGAGAGGTGATAGCCTGATCGTGAACCTGCCGGGTGATCCG
GCCAGCATTAGCGATTGCCTGCTGGCAGTGTTTCCGGCAATTCCGTATTGCATTGATCTGATGGAAGGGC
CGTATCTGGAATGCAACGAAGCGATGATCAAACCGTTTCGCCCGAAAGCCAAAAAGCTTAGCCATGGCTT
CCCGCCGGCGGTGGCGGCGCAGGATGATGGCACGCTGCCCATGTCTTGTGCCCAGGAGAGCGGGATGGAC
CGTCACCCTGCAGCCTGTGCTTCTGCTAGGATCAATGTGTGATCTAGATTATTTATTGATCCTTATTTAT
TGATCCTTATTTATTGATCCTTATTTATTGTCGGGGCGGCCGGCCGCTTCGAGCAGACATGATAAGATAC
ATTGATGAGTTTGGACAAACCACAACTAGAATGCAGTGAAAAAAATGCTTTATTTGTGAAATTTGTGATG
CTATTGCTTTATTTGTAACCATTATAAGCTGCAATAAACAAGTTCTCGAGGAATTCCGTTTACTCCCTAT
CAGTGATAGAGAACGTATGAAGAGTTTACTCCCTATCAGTGATAGAGAACGTATGCAGACTTTACTCCCT
ATCAGTGATAGAGAACGTATAAGGAGTTTACTCCCTATCAGTGATAGAGAACGTATGACCAGTTTACTCC
CTATCAGTGATAGAGAACGTATCTACAGTTTACTCCCTATCAGTGATAGAGAACGTATATCCAGTTTACT
CCCTATCAGTGATAGAGAACGTATAAGCTTTAGGCGTGTACGGTGGGCGCCTATAAAAGCAGAGCTCGTT
TAGTGAACCGTCAGATCGCCTGGAGCAATTCCACAACACTTTTGTCTTATACCAACTTTCCGTACCACTT
CCTACCCTCGTAAAGGTCTAGAGCCGCCACCATGATCGGTACTGGCTTTCCATTCGACCCCCATTATGTG
GAAGTCCTGGGCGAGCGCATGCACTACGTCGATGTTGGTCCGCGCGATGGCACCCCTGTGCTGTTCCTGC
ACGGTAACCCGACCTCCTCCTACGTGTGGCGCAACATCATCCCGCATGTTGCACCGACCCATCGCTGCAT
TGCTCCAGACCTGATCGGTATGGGCAAATCCGACAAACCAGACCTGGGTTATTTCTTCGACGACCACGTC
CGCTTCATGGATGCCTTCATCGAAGCCCTGGGTCTGGAAGAGGTCGTCCTGGTCATTCACGACTGGGGCT
CCGCTCTGGGTTTCCACTGGGCCAAGCGCAATCCAGAGCGCGTCAAAGGTATTGCATTTATGGAGTTCAT
CCGCCCTATCCCGATCTGGGACGAATGGCCAGAATTTGCCCGCGAGACCTTCCAGGCCTTCCGCACCACC
GACGTCGGCCGCAAGCTGATCATCGATCAGAACGTTTTTATCGAGGGTACGCTGCCGATGGGTGTCGTCC
GCCCGCTGACTGAAGTCGAGATGGACCATTACCGCGAGCCGTTCCTGAATCCTGTTGACCGCGAGCCACT
GTGGCGCTTCCCAAACGAGCTGCCAATCGCCGGTGAGCCAGCGAACATCGTCGCGCTGGTCGAAGAATAC
ATGGACTGGCTGCACCAGTCCCCTGTCCCGAAGCTGCTGTTCTGGGGCACCCCAGGCGTTCTGATCCCAC
CGGCCGAAGCCGCTCGCCTGGCCAAAAGCCTGCCTAACTGCAAGGCTGTGGACATCGGCCCGGGTCTGAA
TCTGCTGCAAGAAGACAACCCGGACCTGATCGGCAGCGAGATCGCGCGCTGGCTGTCGACGCTCGAGATT
TCCGGCGAGCCAACCACTGGTGGATCTGGGGGTAGCGGAGGATCAGGGGGTTCCGGAGGTTCTGGCGGAA
GTAGCAAAGCGAAAATTGGCATTGTGACCGTGAGCGATCGCGCGAGCGCGGGCATTACCGCAGATATTAG
CGGCAAAGCCATTATTCTGGCGCTGAATCTGTATCTGACCAGCGAATGGGAACCGATTTATCAGGTGATT
CCGGATGAACAGAAAGTTATTGAACGCACCCTGATTAAAATGGCGGATATTCAGGATTGTTGCCTGATTG
TTACCACCGGCGGCACCGGTCCGGCGAAACGTGATGTGACTCCTGAAGCAACTGAAGCGGTGTGCGATCG
TATGATGCCGGGCTTTGGCGAACTGATGCGCGCGGAAAGCCTGAAAGAAGTGCCGACCGCGATTCTGTCT
CGCCAGACTGCGGGTCTGAGAGGTGATAGCCTGATCGTGAACCTGCCGGGTGATCCGGCCAGCATTAGCG
ATTGCCTGCTGGCAGTGTTTCCGGCAATTCCGTATTGCATTGATCTGATGGAAGGGCCGTATCTGGAATG
CAACGAAGCGATGATCAAACCGTTTCGCCCGAAAGCCAAATGACTCGAGGGTAAGCCTATCCCTAACCCT
CTCCTCGGTCTCGATTCTACGTAGTAATGAACCGGTCCACCACCACCACCACCACTAAGGATCCGGGGTT
GGGGTTGCGCCTTTTCCAAGCACCTGCTACATAGCGGTACCCCTCGACTGTGCCTTCTAGTTGCCAGCCA
TCTGTTGTTTGCCCCTCCCCCGTGCCTTCCTTGACCCTGGAAGGTGCCACTCCCACTGTCCTTTCCTAAT
AAAATGAGGAAATTGCATCGCATTGTCTGAGTAGGTGTCATTCTATTCTGGGGGGTGGGGTGGGGCAGGA
CAGCAAGGGGGAGGATTGGGAAGACAATAGCAGGCATGCTGGGGATGCGGTGGGCTCTTCGAATTTAAAT
CGGATCCAGCTGAATCTAAGTGGATCTGCGATCGCTCCGGTGCCCGTCAGTACGCGTGGCCTCCGCGCCG
GGTTTTGGCGCCTCCCGCGGGCGCCCCCCTCCTCACGGCGAGCGCTGCCACGTCAGACGAAGGGCGCAGC
GAGCGTCCTGATCCTTCCGCCCGGACGCTCAGGACAGCGGCCCGCTGCTCATAAGACTCGGCCTTAGAAC
CCCAGTATCAGCAGAAGGACATTTTAGGACGGGACTTGGGTGACTCTAGGGCACTGGTTTTCTTTCCAGA
GAGCGGAACAGGCGAGGAAAAGTAGTCCCTTCTCGGCGATTCTGCGGAGGGATCTCCGTGGGGCGGTGAA
CGCCGATGATTATATAAGGACGCGCCGGGTGTGGCACAGCTAGTTCCGTCGCAGCCGGGATTTGGGTCGC
GGTTCTTGTTTGTGGATCGCTGTGATCGTCACTTGGTGAGTAGCGGGCTGCTGGGCTGGCCGGGGCTTTC
GTGGCCGCCGGGCCGCTCGGTGGGACGGAAGCGTGTGGAGAGACCGCCAAGGGCTGTAGTCTGGGTCCGC
GAGCAAGGTTGCCCTGAACTGGGGGTTGGGGGGAGCGCAGCAAAATGGCGGCTGTTCCCGAGTCTTGAAT
GGAAGACGCTTGTGAGGCGGGCTGTGAGGTCGTTGAAACAAGGTGGGGGGCATGGTGGGCGGCAAGAACC
CAAGGTCTTGAGGCCTTCGCTAATGCGGGAAAGCTCTTATTCGGGTGAGATGGGCTGGGGCACCATCTGG
GGACCCTGACGTGAAGTTTGTCACTGACTGGAGAACTCGGTTTGTCGTCTGTTGCGGGGGCGGCAGTTAT
GGCGGTGCCGTTGGGCAGTGCACCCGTACCTTTGGGAGCGCGCGCCCTCGTCGTGTCGTGACGTCACCCG
TTCTGTTGGCTTATAATGCAGGGTGGGGCCACCTGCCGGTAGGTGTGCGGTAGGCTTTTCTCCGTCGCAG
GACGCAGGGTTCGGGCCTAGGGTAGGCTCTCCTGAATCGACAGGCGCCGGACCTCTGGTGAGGGGAGGGA
TAAGTGAGGCGTCAGTTTCTTTGGTCGGTTTTATGTACCTATCTTCTTAAGTAGCTGAAGCTCCGGTTTT
GAACTATGCGCTCGGGGTTGGCGAGTGTGTTTTGTGAAGTTTTTTAGGCACCTTTTGAAATGTAATCATT
TGGGTCAATATGTAATTTTCAGTGTTAGACTAGTAAATTGTCCGCTAAATTCTGGCCGTTTTTGGCTTTT
TTGTTAGACGCTAGCGGATCCGCCACCATGTCTAGGCTGGACAAGAGCAAAGTCATAAACGGAGCTCTGG
AATTACTCAATGGTGTCGGTATCGAAGGCCTGACGACAAGGAAACTCGCTCAAAAGCTGGGAGTTGAGCA
GCCTACCCTGTACTGGCACGTGAAGAACAAGCGGGCCCTGCTCGATGCCCTGCCAATCGAGATGCTGGAC
AGGCATCATACCCACTTCTGCCCCCTGGAAGGCGAGTCATGGCAAGACTTTCTGCGGAACAACGCCAAGT
CATACCGCTGTGCTCTCCTCTCACATCGCGACGGGGCTAAAGTGCATCTCGGCACCCGCCCAACAGAGAA
ACAGTACGAAACCCTGGAAAATCAGCTCGCGTTCCTGTGTCAGCAAGGCTTCTCCCTGGAGAACGCACTG
TACGCTCTGTCCGCCGTGGGCCACTTTACACTGGGCTGCGTATTGGAGGAACAGGAGCATCAAGTAGCAA
AAGAGGAAAGAGAGACACCTACCACCGATTCTATGCCCCCACTTCTGAGACAAGCAATTGAGCTGTTCGA
CCGGCAGGGAGCCGAACCTGCCTTCCTTTTCGGCCTGGAACTAATCATATGTGGCCTGGAGAAACAGCTA
AAGTGCGAAAGCGGCGGGCCGACCGACGCCCTTGACGATTTTGACTTAGACATGCTCCCAGCCGATGCCC
TTGACGATTTTGACCTTGACATGCTCCCCGGGTAAGGATCCGCGGCCGCAAATTCCGCCCCTCTCCCTCC
CCCCCCCCTAACGTTACTGGCCGAAGCCGCTTGGAATAAGGCCGGTGTGCGTTTGTCTATATGTTATTTT
CCACCATATTGCCGTCTTTTGGCAATGTGAGGGCCCGGAAACCTGGCCCTGTCTTCTTGACGAGCATTCC
TAGGGGTCTTTCCCCTCTCGCCAAAGGAATGCAAGGTCTGTTGAATGTCGTGAAGGAAGCAGTTCCTCTG
GAAGCTTCTTGAAGACAAACAACGTCTGTAGCGACCCTTTGCAGGCAGCGGAACCCCCCACCTGGCGACA
GGTGCCTCTGCGGCCAAAAGCCACGTGTATAAGATACACCTGCAAAGGCGGCACAACCCCAGTGCCACGT
TGTGAGTTGGATAGTTGTGGAAAGAGTCAAATGGCTCTCCTCAAGCGTATTCAACAAGGGGCTGAAGGAT
GCCCAGAAGGTACCCCATTGTATGGGATCTGATCTGGGGCCTCGGTGCACATGCTTTACATGTGTTTAGT
CGAGGTTAAAAAAACGTCTAGGCCCCCCGAACCACGGGGACGTGGTTTTCCTTTGAAAAACACGATAATA
CCATGGCCACCGAGTACAAGCCCACGGTGCGCCTCGCCACCCGCGACGACGTCCCCCGGGCCGTACGCAC
CCTCGCCGCCGCGTTCGCCGACTACCCCGCCACGCGCCACACCGTCGACCCGGACCGCCACATCGAGCGG
GTCACCGAGCTGCAAGAACTCTTCCTCACGCGCGTCGGGCTCGACATCGGCAAGGTGTGGGTCGCGGACG
ACGGCGCCGCGGTGGCGGTCTGGACCACGCCGGAGAGCGTCGAAGCGGGGGCGGTGTTCGCCGAGATCGG
CTCGCGCATGGCCGAGTTGAGCGGTTCCCGGCTGGCCGCGCAGCAACAGATGGAAGGCCTCCTGGCGCCG
CACCGGCCCAAGGAGCCCGCGTGGTTCCTGGCCACCGTCGGCGTCTCGCCCGACCACCAGGGCAAGGGTC
TGGGCAGCGCCGTCGTGCTCCCCGGAGTGGAGGCGGCCGAGCGCGCTGGGGTGCCCGCCTTCCTGGAGAC
CTCCGCGCCCCGCAACCTCCCCTTCTACGAGCGGCTCGGCTTCACCGTCACCGCCGACGTCGAGGTGCCC
GAAGGACCGCGCACCTGGTGCATGACCCGCAAGCCCGGTGCCTGAGTCGACAATCAACCTCTGGATTACA
AAATTTGTGGGTTAACTTGTTTATTGCAGCTTATAATGGTTACAAATAAAGCAATAGCATCACAAATTTC
ACAAATAAAGCATTTTTTTCACTGCATTCTAGTTGTGGTTTGTCCAAACTCATCAATGTATCTTATCATG
TCTGGAATTGACTCAAATGATGTCAATTAGTCTATCAGAAGCTATCTGGTCTCCCTTCCGGGGGACAAGA
CATCCCTGTTTAATATTTAAACAGCAGTGTTCCCAAACTGGGTTCTTATATCCCTTGCTCTGGTCAACCA
GGTTGCAGGGTTTCCTGTCCTCACAGGAACGAAGTCCCTAAAGAAACAGTGGCAGCCAGGTTTAGCCCCG
GAATTGACTGGATTCCTTTTTTAGGGCCCATTGGTATGGCTTTTTCCCCGTATCCCCCCAGGTGTCTGCA
GGCTCAAAGAGCAGCGAGAAGCGTTCAGAGGAAAGCGATCCCGTGCCACCTTCCCCGTGCCCGGGCTGTC
CCCGCACGCTGCCGGCTCGGGGATGCGGGGGGAGCGCCGGACCGGAGCGGAGCCCCGGGCGGCTCGCTGC
TGCCCCCTAGCGGGGGAGGGACGTAATTACATCCCTGGGGGCTTTGGGGGGGGGCTGTCCCTGATATCTA
TAACAAGAAAATATATATATAATAAGTTATCACGTAAGTAGAACATGAAATAACAATATAATTATCGTAT
GAGTTAAATCTTAAAAGTCACGTAAAAGATAATCATGCGTCATTTTGACTCACGCGGTCGTTATAGTTCA
AAATCAGTGACACTTACCGCATTGACAAGCACGCCTCACGGGAGCTCCAAGCGGCGACTGAGATGTCCTA
AATGCACAGCGACGGATTCGCGCTATTTAGAAAGAGAGAGCAATATTTCAAGAATGCATGCGTCAATTTT
ACGCAGACTATCTTTCTAGGGTTAATCTAGCTGCATCAGGATCATATCGTCGGGTCTTTTTTCCGGCTCA
GTCATCGCCCAAGCTGGCGCTATCTGGGCATCGGGGAGGAAGAAGCCCGTGCCTTTTCCCGCGAGGTTGA
AGCGGCATGGAAAGAGTTTGCCGAGGATGACTGCTGCTGCATTGACGTTGAGCGAAAACGCACGTTTACC
ATGATGATTCGGGAAGGTGTGGCCATGCACGCCTTTAACGGTGAACTGTTCGTTCAGGCCACCTGGGATA
CCAGTTCGTCGCGGCTTTTCCGGACACAGTTCCGGATGGTCAGCCCGAAGCGCATCAGCAACCCGAACAA
TACCGGCGACAGCCGGAACTGCCGTGCCGGTGTGCAGATTAATGACAGCGGTGCGGCGCTGGGATATTAC
GTCAGCGAGGACGGGTATCCTGGCTGGATGCCGCAGAAATGGACATGGATACCCCGTGAGTTACCCGGCG
GGCGCGCTTGGCGTAATCATGGTCATAGCTGTTTCCTGTGTGAAATTGTTATCCGCTCACAATTCCACAC
AACATACGAGCCGGAAGCATAAAGTGTAAAGCCTGGGGTGCCTAATGAGTGAGCTAACTCACATTAATTG
CGTTGCGCTCACTGCCCGCTTTCCAGTCGGGAAACCTGTCGTGCCAGCTGCATTAATGAATCGGCCAACG
CGCGGGGAGAGGCGGTTTGCGTATTGGGCGCTCTTCCGCTTCCTCGCTCACTGACTCGCTGCGCTCGGTC
GTTCGGCTGCGGCGAGCGGTATCAGCTCACTCAAAGGCGGTAATACGGTTATCCACAGAATCAGGGGATA
ACGCAGGAAAGAACATGTGAGCAAAAGGCCAGCAAAAGGCCAGGAACCGTAAAAAGGCCGCGTTGCTGGC
GTTTTTCCATAGGCTCCGCCCCCCTGACGAGCATCACAAAAATCGACGCTCAAGTCAGAGGTGGCGAAAC
CCGACAGGACTATAAAGATACCAGGCGTTTCCCCCTGGAAGCTCCCTCGTGCGCTCTCCTGTTCCGACCC
TGCCGCTTACCGGATACCTGTCCGCCTTTCTCCCTTCGGGAAGCGTGGCGCTTTCTCATAGCTCACGCTG
TAGGTATCTCAGTTCGGTGTAGGTCGTTCGCTCCAAGCTGGGCTGTGTGCACGAACCCCCCGTTCAGCCC
GACCGCTGCGCCTTATCCGGTAACTATCGTCTTGAGTCCAACCCGGTAAGACACGACTTATCGCCACTGG
CAGCAGCCACTGGTAACAGGATTAGCAGAGCGAGGTATGTAGGCGGTGCTACAGAGTTCTTGAAGTGGTG
GCCTAACTACGGCTACACTAGAAGAACAGTATTTGGTATCTGCGCTCTGCTGAAGCCAGTTACCTTCGGA
AAAAGAGTTGGTAGCTCTTGATCCGGCAAACAAACCACCGCTGGTAGCGGTGGTTTTTTTGTTTGCAAGC
AGCAGATTACGCGCAGAAAAAAAGGATCTCAAGAAGATCCTTTGATCTTTTCTACGGGGTCTGACGCTCA
GTGGAACGAAAACTCACGTTAAGGGATTTTGGTCATGAGATTATCAAAAAGGATCTTCACCTAGATCCTT
TTAAATTAAAAATGAAGTTTTAAATCAATCTAAAGTATATATGAGTAAACTTGGTCTGACAGTTACCAAT
GCTTAATCAGTGAGGCACCTATCTCAGCGATCTGTCTATTTCGTTCATCCATAGTTGCCTGACTCCCCGT
CGTGTAGATAACTACGATACGGGAGGGCTTACCATCTGGCCCCAGTGCTGCAATGATACCGCGAGACCCA
CGCTCACCGGCTCCAGATTTATCAGCAATAAACCAGCCAGCCGGAAGGGCCGAGCGCAGAAGTGGTCCTG
CAACTTTATCCGCCTCCATCCAGTCTATTAATTGTTGCCGGGAAGCTAGAGTAAGTAGTTCGCCAGTTAA
TAGTTTGCGCAACGTTGTTGCCATTGCTACAGGCATCGTGGTGTCACGCTCGTCGTTTGGTATGGCTTCA
TTCAGCTCCGGTTCCCAACGATCAAGGCGAGTTACATGATCCCCCATGTTGTGCAAAAAAGCGGTTAGCT
CCTTCGGTCCTCCGATCGTTGTCAGAAGTAAGTTGGCCGCAGTGTTATCACTCATGGTTATGGCAGCACT
GCATAATTCTCTTACTGTCATGCCATCCGTAAGATGCTTTTCTGTGACTGGTGAGTACTCAACCAAGTCA
TTCTGAGAATAGTGTATGCGGCGACCGAGTTGCTCTTGCCCGGCGTCAATACGGGATAATACCGCGCCAC
ATAGCAGAACTTTAAAAGTGCTCATCATTGGAAAACGTTCTTCGGGGCGAAAACTCTCAAGGATCTTACC
GCTGTTGAGATCCAGTTCGATGTAACCCACTCGTGCACCCAACTGATCTTCAGCATCTTTTACTTTCACC
AGCGTTTCTGGGTGAGCAAAAACAGGAAGGCAAAATGCCGCAAAAAAGGGAATAAGGGCGACACGGAAAT
GTTGAATACTCAT
